Addgene plasmid #160519: pTricHis-ILY-prepore
Purpose: Expression of inserted ILY variant
Depositing lab: Doryen Bubeck. Depositing organization: Imperial College London. Publication: Structural basis for tuning activity and membrane specificity of bacterial cytolysins. Shah NR, Voisin TB, Parsons ES, Boyd CM, Hoogenboom BW, Bubeck D. Nat Commun. 2020 Nov 16;11(1):5818. doi: 10.1038/s41467-020-19482-6. PubMed 33199689.
Backbone
  Vector backbone: pTricHisA
  Backbone manufacturer: ThermoFisher
  Vector type: Bacterial Expression
Growth in bacteria
  Bacterial resistance: Ampicillin, 100 μg/mL
  Growth temperature: 37°C
  Growth strain: DH5alpha
  Growth instructions: Depositor recommends using BL21 (DE3) for protein expression and purification.
  Copy number: High Copy
Gene/Insert
  Gene/Insert name: ILY-prepore
  Species: Streptococcus intermedius
  Insert size (bp): 1608
  Mutation: I104C, G244C
  Tag / fusion protein: His-Tag (N terminal on backbone)
  Cloning method: Restriction Enzyme; 5′ cloning site Unknown (unknown if destroyed); 3′ cloning site Unknown (unknown if destroyed)
Terms and licenses: Academic/Nonprofit Terms; Industry Terms: Not Available to Industry
Depositor comments: ILY gene is codon optimized, and all native Cys removed, before additional mutations were added.
How to cite: pTricHis-ILY-prepore was a gift from Doryen Bubeck (Addgene plasmid # 160519 ; http://n2t.net/addgene:160519 ; RRID:Addgene_160519)
