[The description below was written by a language model from this plasmid's Addgene catalogue record and pLannotate feature annotations shown in this document.]
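Description:
pTricHis-ILY-prepore is a bacterial expression plasmid of about 5.9 kb built on the commercial pTricHisA backbone (as the record spells it), carrying an engineered variant of intermedilysin (ILY), the cholesterol-dependent cytolysin of Streptococcus intermedius. It replicates in E. coli from a high-copy ColE1/pMB1-type origin, with only a fragment of rop remaining and a pBR322 bom region, and is selected with ampicillin through the β-lactamase gene. The catalogue lists a cloning strain for propagation and notes that the depositor recommends BL21(DE3) for protein production.

Expression is driven by the hybrid trc promoter followed by a lac operator. The plasmid supplies its own lac repressor from a lacIq-driven lacI gene, so transcription is held off until it is induced with IPTG. Downstream lie an rrnG antiterminator and a short minicistron with a ribosome binding site, both of which help transcription and translation of the main reading frame. The N-terminal leader comes from the backbone and consists of a His tag, the T7 gene 10 leader and an Xpress epitope with an enterokinase cleavage site. The rrnB T1 and T2 terminators close the unit.

The 1,608 bp insert is codon optimized and had all native cysteines removed before I104C and G244C were introduced. The annotation software labels this reading frame as the related pneumolysin gene, which reflects homology within the toxin family rather than its true identity. The name "prepore" suggests that the cysteine pair is meant to hold the toxin at the prepore stage, though the record states the purpose only as expression of the ILY variant. The associated publication concerns the structural basis of cytolysin activity and membrane specificity.
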