Features (pLannotate 1.2.2; 20 found; start..end, strand, type, name):
    124..141     +  promoter       tet promoter (fragment): E. coli promoter for tetracycline efflux protein gene
    137..238     -  CDS            yciV (fragment): RNAAM_ECOLI - Also known as trpH From Escherichia coli (strain K12).
    314..343     +  promoter       trc promoter: strong E. coli promoter; hybrid between the trp and lac UV5 promoters
    351..367     +  protein_bind   lac operator: The lac repressor binds to the lac operator to inhibit transcription in E. coli. This inhibition can be relieved by adding lactose or isopropyl-β-D-thiogalactopyranoside (IPTG). lac repressor encoded by lacI
    384..453     +  misc_feature   rrnG antiterminator: antiterminator from the E. coli rrnG leader region (Berg et al., 1989)
    504..530     +  CDS            minicistron: synthetic cistron containing a ribosome binding site (Shine-Dalgarno sequence), for enhancing the bacterial expression of a downstream cistron (Schoner, 1997) This first cistron should terminate 3 bp upstream of the ATG for the second cistron.
    546..566     +  CDS            capTEV™ (fragment): composite tag for in vivo biotinylation, TEV protease cleavage, and 6xHis tagging
    567..599     +  CDS            T7 tag (gene 10 leader): leader peptide from bacteriophage T7 gene 10 promotes efficient translation in E. coli
    603..626     +  CDS            Xpress™ tag: Xpress™ epitope tag, including an enterokinase recognition and cleavage site
    720..2129    +  CDS            ply: TACY_STRP2 - Experimental evidence at protein level: Swiss-Prot protein existence level 1. A cholesterol-dependent toxin that causes cytolysis by forming pores in cholesterol-containing host membranes. After binding to target membranes, the protein undergoes a major conformation change, leading to its insertion in the host membrane and formation of an oligomeric pore complex. Cholesterol is required for binding to host membranes, membrane insertion and pore formation; cholesterol binding is mediated by a Thr-Leu pair in the C-terminus. Can be reversibly inactivated by oxidation. From Streptoco
   2238..2353    +  ncRNA          5S rRNA: Accession: RF00001 - 5S ribosomal RNA
   2357..2443    +  terminator     rrnB T1 terminator: Escherichia coli rrnB; transcription terminator T1 from the E. coli rrnB gene
   2535..2562    +  terminator     rrnB T2 terminator: transcription terminator T2 from the E. coli rrnB gene
   2581..2672    +  promoter       AmpR promoter: bla
   2673..3533    +  CDS            AmpR: β-lactamase; bla; confers resistance to ampicillin, carbenicillin, and related antibiotics
   3704..4292    +  rep_origin     ori: high-copy-number ColE1/pMB1/pBR322/pUC origin of replication
   4478..4618    -  misc_feature   bom: basis of mobility region from pBR322
   4720..4760    -  CDS            rop (fragment): Rop protein, which maintains plasmids at low copy number; rop
   4804..4881    +  promoter       lacIq promoter: lacI (mutant); In the lacIq allele, a single base change in the promoter boosts expression of the lacI gene about 10-fold.
   4882..82      +  CDS            lacI (across the origin): lac repressor; lacI; The lac repressor binds to the lac operator to inhibit transcription in E. coli. This inhibition can be relieved by adding lactose or isopropyl-β-D-thiogalactopyranoside (IPTG).
>Addgene plasmid #160519 | pTricHis-ILY-prepore | addgene full sequence | sequence record 322453 | Addgene NGS Result
GCAAACCGCCTCTCCCCGCGCGTTGGCCGATTCATTAATGCAGCTGGCACGACAGGTTTCCCGACTGGAA
AGCGGGCAGTGAGCGCAACGCAATTAATGTAAGTTAGCGCGAATTGATCTGGTTTGACAGCTTATCATCG
ACTGCACGGTGCACCAATGCTTCTGGCGTCAGGCAGCCATCGGAAGCTGTGGTATGGCTGTGCAGGTCGT
AAATCACTGCATAATTCGTGTCGCTCAAGGCGCACTCCCGTTCTGGATAATGTTTTTTGCGCCGACATCA
TAACGGTTCTGGCAAATATTCTGAAATGAGCTGTTGACAATTAATCATCCGGCTCGTATAATGTGTGGAA
TTGTGAGCGGATAACAATTTCACACAGGAAACAGCGCCGCTGAGAAAAAGCGAAGCGGCACTGCTCTTTA
ACAATTTATCAGACAATCTGTGTGGGCACTCGACCGGAATTATCGATTAACTTTATTATTAAAAATTAAA
GAGGTATATATTAATGTATCGATTAAATAAGGAGGAATAAACCATGGGGGGTTCTCATCATCATCATCAT
CATGGTATGGCTAGCATGACTGGTGGACAGCAAATGGGTCGGGATCTGTACGACGATGACGATAAGGATC
GATGGGGATCCGAAACCCCGACGAAACCGAAAGCGGCCCAGACCGAAAAGAAAACCGAGAAAAAACCGGA
AAACAGCAATTCTGAAGCAGCTAAAAAAGCGCTGAACGATTATATTTGGGGCCTGCAGTACGACAAACTG
AACATCCTGACCCATCAAGGTGAAAAACTGAAAAATCATAGCTCTCGTGAAGCCTTTCACCGTCCGGGCG
AATACGTGGTTTGCGAAAAGAAAAAACAGAGTATCTCCAACGCGACCTCGAAACTGAGCGTGAGTTCCGC
CAATGATGACCGTATTTTTCCGGGCGCGCTGCTGAAAGCTGATCAAAGCCTGCTGGAAAACCTGCCGACC
CTGATTCCGGTCAATCGCGGTAAAACCACGATCTCAGTGAACCTGCCGGGCCTGAAAAACGGTGAATCGA
ATCTGACGGTCGAAAACCCGTCAAATTCGACCGTGCGTACGGCGGTTAACAATCTGGTCGAAAAATGGAT
TCAGAACTACAGTAAAACCCATGCAGTGCCGGCTCGCATGCAGTACGAAAGCATCTCTGCACAAAGTATG
TCCCAGCTGCAAGCGAAATTTGGCGCCGATTTCAGCAAAGTGGGTGCTCCGCTGAACGTGGACTTTTCAT
CGGTTCACAAATGCGAAAAACAGGTTTTCATCGCAAACTTCCGTCAAGTTTACTACACCGCTTCTGTCGA
TAGTCCGAACAGCCCGTCGGCGCTGTTCGGCAGTGGTATTACCCCGACGGACCTGATCAACCGTGGCGTT
AATTCCAAAACCCCGCCGGTCTATGTGTCCAATGTGAGCTATGGCCGCGCGATGTACGTTAAATTTGAAA
CCACGAGCAAATCTACCAAAGTGCAGGCGGCCATCGATGCCGTCGTGAAAGGCGCAAAACTGAAAGCTGG
TACGGAATACGAAAACATCCTGAAAAACACCAAAATCACGGCAGTTGTCCTGGGCGGTAATCCGGGCGAA
GCCAGCAAAGTTATTACCGGTAATATCGATACGCTGAAAGACCTGATTCAGAAAGGTTCGAACTTTAGCG
CGCAATCTCCGGCCGTTCCGATCAGTTATACCACGTCCTTCGTCAAAGATAATAGCATTGCAACCATCCA
GAACAATACGGACTATATTGAAACCAAAGTGACGTCTTACAAAGATGGCGCTCTGACCCTGAACCATGAC
GGTGCGTTTGTCGCCCGCTTCTATGTGTACTGGGAAGAACTGGGCCACGATGCAGACGGTTATGAAACCA
TTCGTAGTCGCTCCTGGTCAGGCAACGGTTATAATCGTGGCGCCCATTACAGCACCACGCTGCGCTTTAA
GGGTAACGTTCGTAATATCCGCGTTAAAGTCCTGGGCGCAACCGGTCTGGCTTGGGAACCGTGGCGTCTG
ATTTACAGCAAAAACGATCTGCCGCTGGTGCCGCAGCGCAATATCTCTACCTGGGGCACCACGCTGCACC
CGCAATTCGAAGATAAAGTGGTTAAAGATAACACGGACTAAGAATTCGAAGCTTGGCTGTTTTGGCGGAT
GAGAGAAGATTTTCAGCCTGATACAGATTAAATCAGAACGCAGAAGCGGTCTGATAAAACAGAATTTGCC
TGGCGGCAGTAGCGCGGTGGTCCCACCTGACCCCATGCCGAACTCAGAAGTGAAACGCCGTAGCGCCGAT
GGTAGTGTGGGGTCTCCCCATGCGAGAGTAGGGAACTGCCAGGCATCAAATAAAACGAAAGGCTCAGTCG
AAAGACTGGGCCTTTCGTTTTATCTGTTGTTTGTCGGTGAACGCTCTCCTGAGTAGGACAAATCCGCCGG
GAGCGGATTTGAACGTTGCGAAGCAACGGCCCGGAGGGTGGCGGGCAGGACGCCCGCCATAAACTGCCAG
GCATCAAATTAAGCAGAAGGCCATCCTGACGGATGGCCTTTTTGCGTTTCTACAAACTCTTTTGTTTATT
TTTCTAAATACATTCAAATATGTATCCGCTCATGAGACAATAACCCTGATAAATGCTTCAATAATATTGA
AAAAGGAAGAGTATGAGTATTCAACATTTCCGTGTCGCCCTTATTCCCTTTTTTGCGGCATTTTGCCTTC
CTGTTTTTGCTCACCCAGAAACGCTGGTGAAAGTAAAAGATGCTGAAGATCAGTTGGGTGCACGAGTGGG
TTACATCGAACTGGATCTCAACAGCGGTAAGATCCTTGAGAGTTTTCGCCCCGAAGAACGTTTTCCAATG
ATGAGCACTTTTAAAGTTCTGCTATGTGGCGCGGTATTATCCCGTGTTGACGCCGGGCAAGAGCAACTCG
GTCGCCGCATACACTATTCTCAGAATGACTTGGTTGAGTACTCACCAGTCACAGAAAAGCATCTTACGGA
TGGCATGACAGTAAGAGAATTATGCAGTGCTGCCATAACCATGAGTGATAACACTGCGGCCAACTTACTT
CTGACAACGATCGGAGGACCGAAGGAGCTAACCGCTTTTTTGCACAACATGGGGGATCATGTAACTCGCC
TTGATCGTTGGGAACCGGAGCTGAATGAAGCCATACCAAACGACGAGCGTGACACCACGATGCCTGTAGC
AATGGCAACAACGTTGCGCAAACTATTAACTGGCGAACTACTTACTCTAGCTTCCCGGCAACAATTAATA
GACTGGATGGAGGCGGATAAAGTTGCAGGACCACTTCTGCGCTCGGCCCTTCCGGCTGGCTGGTTTATTG
CTGATAAATCTGGAGCCGGTGAGCGTGGGTCTCGCGGTATCATTGCAGCACTGGGGCCAGATGGTAAGCC
CTCCCGTATCGTAGTTATCTACACGACGGGGAGTCAGGCAACTATGGATGAACGAAATAGACAGATCGCT
GAGATAGGTGCCTCACTGATTAAGCATTGGTAACTGTCAGACCAAGTTTACTCATATATACTTTAGATTG
ATTTAAAACTTCATTTTTAATTTAAAAGGATCTAGGTGAAGATCCTTTTTGATAATCTCATGACCAAAAT
CCCTTAACGTGAGTTTTCGTTCCACTGAGCGTCAGACCCCGTAGAAAAGATCAAAGGATCTTCTTGAGAT
CCTTTTTTTCTGCGCGTAATCTGCTGCTTGCAAACAAAAAAACCACCGCTACCAGCGGTGGTTTGTTTGC
CGGATCAAGAGCTACCAACTCTTTTTCCGAAGGTAACTGGCTTCAGCAGAGCGCAGATACCAAATACTGT
CCTTCTAGTGTAGCCGTAGTTAGGCCACCACTTCAAGAACTCTGTAGCACCGCCTACATACCTCGCTCTG
CTAATCCTGTTACCAGTGGCTGCTGCCAGTGGCGATAAGTCGTGTCTTACCGGGTTGGACTCAAGACGAT
AGTTACCGGATAAGGCGCAGCGGTCGGGCTGAACGGGGGGTTCGTGCACACAGCCCAGCTTGGAGCGAAC
GACCTACACCGAACTGAGATACCTACAGCGTGAGCTATGAGAAAGCGCCACGCTTCCCGAAGGGAGAAAG
GCGGACAGGTATCCGGTAAGCGGCAGGGTCGGAACAGGAGAGCGCACGAGGGAGCTTCCAGGGGGAAACG
CCTGGTATCTTTATAGTCCTGTCGGGTTTCGCCACCTCTGACTTGAGCGTCGATTTTTGTGATGCTCGTC
AGGGGGGCGGAGCCTATGGAAAAACGCCAGCAACGCGGCCTTTTTACGGTTCCTGGCCTTTTGCTGGCCT
TTTGCTCACATGTTCTTTCCTGCGTTATCCCCTGATTCTGTGGATAACCGTATTACCGCCTTTGAGTGAG
CTGATACCGCTCGCCGCAGCCGAACGACCGAGCGCAGCGAGTCAGTGAGCGAGGAAGCGGAAGAGCGCCT
GATGCGGTATTTTCTCCTTACGCATCTGTGCGGTATTTCACACCGCATATGGTGCACTCTCAGTACAATC
TGCTCTGATGCCGCATAGTTAAGCCAGTATACACTCCGCTATCGCTACGTGACTGGGTCATGGCTGCGCC
CCGACACCCGCCAACACCCGCTGACGCGCCCTGACGGGCTTGTCTGCTCCCGGCATCCGCTTACAGACAA
GCTGTGACCGTCTCCGGGAGCTGCATGTGTCAGAGGTTTTCACCGTCATCACCGAAACGCGCGAGGCAGC
AGATCAATTCGCGCGCGAAGGCGAAGCGGCATGCATTTACGTTGACACCATCGAATGGTGCAAAACCTTT
CGCGGTATGGCATGATAGCGCCCGGAAGAGAGTCAATTCAGGGTGGTGAATGTGAAACCAGTAACGTTAT
ACGATGTCGCAGAGTATGCCGGTGTCTCTTATCAGACCGTTTCCCGCGTGGTGAACCAGGCCAGCCACGT
TTCTGCGAAAACGCGGGAAAAAGTGGAAGCGGCGATGGCGGAGCTGAATTACATTCCCAACCGCGTGGCA
CAACAACTGGCGGGCAAACAGTCGTTGCTGATTGGCGTTGCCACCTCCAGTCTGGCCCTGCACGCGCCGT
CGCAAATTGTCGCGGCGATTAAATCTCGCGCCGATCAACTGGGTGCCAGCGTGGTGGTGTCGATGGTAGA
ACGAAGCGGCGTCGAAGCCTGTAAAGCGGCGGTGCACAATCTTCTCGCGCAACGCGTCAGTGGGCTGATC
ATTAACTATCCGCTGGATGACCAGGATGCCATTGCTGTGGAAGCTGCCTGCACTAATGTTCCGGCGTTAT
TTCTTGATGTCTCTGACCAGACACCCATCAACAGTATTATTTTCTCCCATGAAGACGGTACGCGACTGGG
CGTGGAGCATCTGGTCGCATTGGGTCACCAGCAAATCGCGCTGTTAGCGGGCCCATTAAGTTCTGTCTCG
GCGCGTCTGCGTCTGGCTGGCTGGCATAAATATCTCACTCGCAATCAAATTCAGCCGATAGCGGAACGGG
AAGGCGACTGGAGTGCCATGTCCGGTTTTCAACAAACCATGCAAATGCTGAATGAGGGCATCGTTCCCAC
TGCGATGCTGGTTGCCAACGATCAGATGGCGCTGGGCGCAATGCGCGCCATTACCGAGTCCGGGCTGCGC
GTTGGTGCGGATATCTCGGTAGTGGGATACGACGATACCGAAGACAGCTCATGTTATATCCCGCCGTTAA
CCACCATCAAACAGGATTTTCGCCTGCTGGGGCAAACCAGCGTGGACCGCTTGCTGCAACTCTCTCAGGG
CCAGGCGGTGAAGGGCAATCAGCTGTTGCCCGTCTCACTGGTGAAAAGAAAAACCACCCTGGCGCCCAAT
AC
